>Addgene plasmid #251172 | TV_KRT20-p2a-mScarlet-nls-p2a-icasp9_pgk-blast | addgene full sequence | sequence record 500689 | Addgene NGS Result
GCGAGTTACATGATCCCCCATGTTGTGCAAAAAAGCGGTTAGCTCCTTCGGTCCTCCGATCGTTGTCAGA
AGTAAGTTGGCCGCAGTGTTATCACTCATGGTTATGGCAGCACTGCATAATTCTCTTACTGTCATGCCAT
CCGTAAGATGCTTTTCTGTGACTGGTGAGTACTCAACCAAGTCATTCTGAGAATAGTGTATGCGGCGACC
GAGTTGCTCTTGCCCGGCGTCAATACGGGATAATACCGCGCCACATAGCAGAACTTTAAAAGTGCTCATC
ATTGGAAAACGTTCTTCGGGGCGAAAACTCTCAAGGATCTTACCGCTGTTGAGATCCAGTTCGATGTAAC
CCACTCGTGCACCCAACTGATCTTCAGCATCTTTTACTTTCACCAGCGTTTCTGGGTGAGCAAAAACAGG
AAGGCAAAATGCCGCAAAAAAGGGAATAAGGGCGACACGGAAATGTTGAATACTCATACTCTTCCTTTTT
CAATATTATTGAAGCATTTATCAGGGTTATTGTCTCATGAGCGGATACATATTTGAATGTATTTAGAAAA
ATAAACAAATAGGGGTTCCGCGCACATTTCCCCGAAAAGTGCCACCTGATGCGGTGTGAAATACCGCACA
GATGCGTAAGGAGAAAATACCGCTACATATCTAAATAGCTACCAGAAGGGGAACTTGGGCACACTCCTCA
GAATGGGGTGATTTTCTTGGCCTGTGCTATTGCTATCTTGAAACATCCTGACATCCTGAAAAGGAAAAAC
AAGACAAAATTTGAATTCCACTTAAATTCAAGATAATTTATTTCTTGAATTTTTAAGAGTAGGACATTTG
TAAATTTGGGGAGAAGCACATTTTCTGCATCTATTTATAAAATGGACTTAAGATTTTTTGAGAAAGAGGA
TGGGTTTAACATATTTTTCTAAAAGAAGGAAATAAGTAAAAAGAATAATAATTTAAAGTTGAATATTATA
AATCAGCAGAGTCATGTGCCTGAATTAACATTTAATGTTTAATATGAATTCAGATATAAAGAAAACCAGG
AAGATTAAGACAGTCGTGCAAGAAGTAGTGGATGGCAAGGTCGTGTCATCTGAAGTCAAAGAGGTGGAAG
AAAATATCGGCGGCAGCGGAGCGACGAATTTTAGTCTACTGAAACAAGCGGGAGACGTGGAGGAAAACCC
TGGACCTGTGAGCAAGGGCGAGGCAGTGATCAAGGAGTTCATGCGGTTCAAGGTGCACATGGAGGGCTCC
ATGAACGGCCACGAGTTCGAGATCGAGGGCGAGGGCGAGGGCCGCCCCTACGAGGGCACCCAGACCGCCA
AGCTGAAGGTGACCAAGGGTGGCCCCCTGCCCTTCTCCTGGGACATCCTGTCCCCTCAGTTCATGTACGG
CTCCAGGGCCTTCATCAAGCACCCCGCCGACATCCCCGACTACTATAAGCAGTCCTTCCCCGAGGGCTTC
AAGTGGGAGCGCGTGATGAACTTCGAGGACGGCGGCGCCGTGACCGTGACCCAGGACACCTCCCTGGAGG
ACGGCACCCTGATCTACAAGGTGAAGCTCCGCGGCACCAACTTCCCTCCTGACGGCCCCGTAATGCAGAA
GAAGACAATGGGCTGGGAAGCGTCCACCGAGCGGTTGTACCCCGAGGACGGCGTGCTGAAGGGCGACATT
AAGATGGCCCTGCGCCTGAAGGACGGCGGACGCTACCTGGCGGACTTCAAGACCACCTACAAGGCCAAGA
AGCCCGTGCAGATGCCCGGCGCCTACAACGTGGACCGCAAGTTGGACATCACCTCCCACAACGAGGACTA
CACCGTGGTGGAACAGTACGAACGCTCCGAGGGCCGCCACTCCACCGGCGGCATGGACGAGCTGTACAAG
ATGGCCCCAAAGAAGAAGCGGAAGGTCGGTATCCACGGAGTCCCAGCAGCCGGAAGCGGAGCGACGAATT
TTAGTCTACTGAAACAAGCGGGAGACGTGGAGGAAAACCCTGGACCTGGAGTGCAGGTGGAAACCATCTC
CCCAGGAGACGGGCGCACCTTCCCCAAGCGCGGCCAGACCTGCGTGGTGCACTACACCGGGATGCTTGAA
GATGGAAAGAAAGTTGATTCCTCCCGGGACAGAAACAAGCCCTTTAAGTTTATGCTAGGCAAGCAGGAGG
TGATCCGAGGCTGGGAAGAAGGGGTTGCCCAGATGAGTGTGGGTCAGAGAGCCAAACTGACTATATCTCC
AGATTATGCCTATGGTGCCACTGGGCACCCAGGCATCATCCCACCACATGCCACTCTCGTCTTCGATGTG
GAGCTTCTAAAACTGGAATCTGGCGGTGGATCCGGAGTCGACGGATTTGGTGATGTCGGTGCTCTTGAGA
GTTTGAGGGGAAATGCAGATTTGGCTTACATCCTGAGCATGGAGCCCTGTGGCCACTGCCTCATTATCAA
CAATGTGAACTTCTGCCGTGAGTCCGGGCTCCGCACCCGCACTGGCTCCAACATCGACTGTGAGAAGTTG
CGGCGTCGCTTCTCCTCGCTGCATTTCATGGTGGAGGTGAAGGGCGACCTGACTGCCAAGAAAATGGTGC
TGGCTTTGCTGGAGCTGGCGCGGCAGGACCACGGTGCTCTGGACTGCTGCGTGGTGGTCATTCTCTCTCA
CGGCTGTCAGGCCAGCCACCTGCAGTTCCCAGGGGCTGTCTACGGCACAGATGGATGCCCTGTGTCGGTC
GAGAAGATTGTGAACATCTTCAATGGGACCAGCTGCCCCAGCCTGGGAGGGAAGCCCAAGCTCTTTTTCA
TCCAGGCCTGTGGTGGGGAGCAGAAAGACCATGGGTTTGAGGTGGCCTCCACTTCCCCTGAAGACGAGTC
CCCTGGCAGTAACCCCGAGCCAGATGCCACCCCGTTCCAGGAAGGTTTGAGGACCTTCGACCAGCTGGAC
GCCATATCTAGTTTGCCCACACCCAGTGACATCTTTGTGTCCTACTCTACTTTCCCAGGTTTTGTTTCCT
GGAGGGACCCCAAGAGTGGCTCCTGGTACGTTGAGACCCTGGACGACATCTTTGAGCAGTGGGCTCACTC
TGAAGACCTGCAGTCCCTCCTGCTTAGGGTCGCTAATGCTGTTTCGGTGAAAGGGATTTATAAACAGATG
CCTGGTTGCTTTAATTTCCTCCGGAAAAAACTTTTCTTTAAAACATCAGTCGACTATCCGTACGACGTAC
CAGACTACGCACTCGACTAACATATGCATGGCCGGCCGAATTCCTGTGCCTTCTAGTTGCCAGCCATCTG
TTGTTTGCCCCTCCCCCGTGCCTTCCTTGACCCTGGAAGGTGCCACTCCCACTGTCCTTTCCTAATAAAA
TGAGGAAATTGCATCGCATTGTCTGAGTAGGTGTCATTCTATTCTGGGGGGTGGGGTGGGGCAGGACAGC
AAGGGGGAGGATTGGGAAGACAATAGCAGGCATGCTGGGGATGCGGTGGGCTCTATGATAACTTCGTATA
GCATACATTATACGAAGTTATTAATTCGCGGCCGCACCGGGTAGGGGAGGCGCTTTTCCCAAGGCAGTCT
GGAGCATGCGCTTTAGCAGCCCCGCTGGGCACTTGGCGCTACACAAGTGGCCTCTGGCCTCGCACACATT
CCACATCCACCGGTAGGCGCCAACCGGCTCCGTTCTTTGGTGGCCCCTTCGCGCCACCTTCTACTCCTCC
CCTAGTCAGGAAGTTCCCCCCCGCCCCGCAGCTCGCGTCGTGCAGGACGTGACAAATGGAAGTAGCACGT
CTCACTAGTCTCGTGCAGATGGACAGCACCGCTGAGCAATGGAAGCGGGTAGGCCTTTGGGGCAGCGGCC
AATAGCAGCTTTGCTCCTTCGCTTTCTGGGCTCAGAGGCTGGGAAGGGGTGGGTCCGGGGGCGGGCTCAG
GGGCGGGCTCAGGGGCGGGGCGGGCGCCCGAAGGTCCTCCGGAGGCCCGGCATTCTGCACGCTTCAAAAG
CGCACGTCTGCCGCGCTGTTCTCCTCTTCCTCATCTCCGGGCCTTTCGACCTGCAGCCTGTTGACAATTA
ATCATCGGCATAGTATATCGGCATAGTATAATACGACAAGGTGAGGAACTAAACCATGGCCAAGCCTTTG
TCTCAAGAAGAATCCACCCTCATTGAAAGAGCAACGGCTACAATCAACAGCATCCCCATCTCTGAAGACT
ACAGCGTCGCCAGCGCAGCTCTCTCTAGCGACGGCCGCATCTTCACTGGTGTCAATGTATATCATTTTAC
TGGGGGACCTTGTGCAGAACTCGTGGTGCTGGGCACTGCTGCTGCTGCGGCAGCTGGCAACCTGACTTGT
ATCGTCGCGATCGGAAATGAGAACAGGGGCATCTTGAGCCCCTGCGGACGGTGCCGACAGGTGCTTCTCG
ATCTGCATCCTGGGATCAAAGCCATAGTGAAGGACAGTGATGGACAGCCGACGGCAGTTGGGATTCGTGA
ATTGCTGCCCTCTGGTTATGTGTGGGAGGGCTAACTAGAACTATAGTGAGTCGTATTACGTAGATCCAGA
CATGATAAGATACATTGATGAGTTTGGACAAACCACAACTAGAATGCAGTGAAAAAAATGCTTTATTTGT
GAAATTTGTGATGCTATTGCTTTATTTGTAACCATTATAAGCTGCAATAAACAAGTTAACAACAACAATT
GCATTCATTTTATGTTTCAGGTTCAGGGGGAGGTGTGGGAGGTTTTTTAATTAAGCATAACTTCGTATAG
CATACATTATACGAAGTTATTGAATAGCTACCAGAAGGAGATGCTGCTGAGGTTTTGAAAGAAATTTGGC
TATAATCTTATCTTTGCTCCCTGCAAGAAATCAGCCATAAGAAAGCACTATTAATACTCTGCAGTGATTA
GAAGGGGTGGGGTGGCGGGAATCCTATTTATCAGACTCTGTAATTGAATATAAATGTTTTACTCAGAGGA
GCTGCAAATTGCCTGCAAAAATGAAATCCAGTGAGCACTAGAATATTTAAAACATCATTACTGCCATCTT
TATCATGAAGCACATCAATTACAAGCTGTAGACCACCTAATATCAATTTGTAGGTAATGTTCCTGAAAAT
TGCAATACATTTCAATTATACTAAACCTCACAAAGTAGAGGAATCCATGTAAATTGCAAATAAACCACTT
TCTAATTTTTTCCTGTTTCTGAATTGTAAAACCCCCTTTGGGAGTCCCTGGTCCTTCTGGTAGCTATTTA
GATATAATTCCTCGCTCACTGACTCGCTGCGCTCGGTCGTTCGGCTGCGGCGAGCGGTATCAGCTCACTC
AAAGGCGGTAATACGGTTATCCACAGAATCAGGGGATAACGCAGGAAAGAACATGTGAGCAAAAGGCCAG
CAAAAGGCCAGGAACCGTAAAAAGGCCGCGTTGCTGGCGTTTTTCCATAGGCTCCGCCCCCCTGACGAGC
ATCACAAAAATCGACGCTCAAGTCAGAGGTGGCGAAACCCGACAGGACTATAAAGATACCAGGCGTTTCC
CCCTGGAAGCTCCCTCGTGCGCTCTCCTGTTCCGACCCTGCCGCTTACCGGATACCTGTCCGCCTTTCTC
CCTTCGGGAAGCGTGGCGCTTTCTCATAGCTCACGCTGTAGGTATCTCAGTTCGGTGTAGGTCGTTCGCT
CCAAGCTGGGCTGTGTGCACGAACCCCCCGTTCAGCCCGACCGCTGCGCCTTATCCGGTAACTATCGTCT
TGAGTCCAACCCGGTAAGACACGACTTATCGCCACTGGCAGCAGCCACTGGTAACAGGATTAGCAGAGCG
AGGTATGTAGGCGGTGCTACAGAGTTCTTGAAGTGGTGGCCTAACTACGGCTACACTAGAAGAACAGTAT
TTGGTATCTGCGCTCTGCTGAAGCCAGTTACCTTCGGAAAAAGAGTTGGTAGCTCTTGATCCGGCAAACA
AACCACCGCTGGTAGCGGTGGTTTTTTTGTTTGCAAGCAGCAGATTACGCGCAGAAAAAAAGGATCTCAA
GAAGATCCTTTGATCTTTTCTACGGGGTCTGACGCTCAGTGGAACGAAAACTCACGTTAAGGGATTTTGG
TCATGAGATTATCAAAAAGGATCTTCACCTAGATCCTTTTAAATTAAAAATGAAGTTTTAAATCAATCTA
AAGTATATATGAGTAAACTTGGTCTGACAGTTACCAATGCTTAATCAGTGAGGCACCTATCTCAGCGATC
TGTCTATTTCGTTCATCCATAGTTGCCTGACTCCCCGTCGTGTAGATAACTACGATACGGGAGGGCTTAC
CATCTGGCCCCAGTGCTGCAATGATACCGCGAGACCCACGCTCACCGGCTCCAGATTTATCAGCAATAAA
CCAGCCAGCCGGAAGGGCCGAGCGCAGAAGTGGTCCTGCAACTTTATCCGCCTCCATCCAGTCTATTAAT
TGTTGCCGGGAAGCTAGAGTAAGTAGTTCGCCAGTTAATAGTTTGCGCAACGTTGTTGCCATTGCTACAG
GCATCGTGGTGTCACGCTCGTCGTTTGGTATGGCTTCATTCAGCTCCGGTTCCCAACGATCAAG
Features (pLannotate 1.2.2; 16 found; start..end, strand, type, name):
    478..582     -  promoter       AmpR promoter: bla
    609..653     +  misc_feature   bom (fragment): basis of mobility region from pBR322
   1033..1128    +  CDS            KRT20 (fragment): K1C20_HUMAN - Experimental evidence at protein level: Swiss-Prot protein existence level 1. Plays a significant role in maintaining keratin filament organization in intestinal epithelia. When phosphorylated, plays a role in the secretion of mucin in the small intestine (By similarity). From Homo sapiens (Human).
   1198..1890    +  CDS            mScarlet-I: mScarlet-I is a basic (constitutively fluorescent) red fluorescent protein published in 2016, derived from synthetic construct. It is reported to be a rapidly-maturing monomer with moderate acid sensitivity.
   2008..2328    +  CDS            DmrB: F36V mutant of FK506-binding protein FKBP12 binds synthetic ligands that do not bind wild-type FKBP
   2338..3198    +  CDS            CASP9 (fragment): CASP9_HUMAN - Also known as MCH6. Experimental evidence at protein level: Swiss-Prot protein existence level 1. Isoform 2 lacks activity is an dominant-negative inhibitor of caspase-9. From Homo sapiens (Human).
   3264..3471    +  polyA_signal   bGH poly(A) signal: bovine growth hormone polyadenylation signal
   3488..3521    +  protein_bind   loxP: Cre-mediated recombination occurs in the 8-bp core sequence (GCATACAT). Cre recombinase
   3539..4038    +  promoter       PGK promoter: mouse phosphoglycerate kinase 1 promoter
   4050..4097    +  promoter       EM7 promoter: synthetic bacterial promoter&nbsp
   4116..4514    +  CDS            BSD: blasticidin S deaminase; Aspergillus terreus BSD; confers resistance to blasticidin
   4521..4538    -  promoter       T7 promoter (fragment): promoter for bacteriophage T7 RNA polymerase
   4543..4677    -  polyA_signal   SV40 poly(A) signal: SV40 polyadenylation signal
   4747..4780    +  protein_bind   loxP: Cre-mediated recombination occurs in the 8-bp core sequence (GCATACAT). Cre recombinase
   5432..6020    -  rep_origin     ori: high-copy-number ColE1/pMB1/pBR322/pUC origin of replication
   6191..477     -  CDS            AmpR (across the origin): β-lactamase; bla; confers resistance to ampicillin, carbenicillin, and related antibiotics
