[The description below was written by a language model from this plasmid's Addgene catalogue record and pLannotate feature annotations shown in this document.]
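Description:
TV_KRT20-p2a-mScarlet-nls-p2a-icasp9_pgk-blast is a homology-directed repair donor (targeting vector) for CRISPR-assisted knock-in at the C-terminus of the human keratin 20 (KRT20) gene. It is built on a minimal bacterial backbone of about 2 kb carrying only a ColE1-type origin of replication and the ampicillin resistance gene (β-lactamase with its own promoter). The roughly 4.6 kb insert was assembled by Gibson cloning, giving a 6,574 nt plasmid. The catalogue lists it as low copy, although the annotation tool labels the origin as a high-copy ColE1/pUC type.

The payload sits between two KRT20 homology arms. The annotated fragment of the KRT20 coding sequence marks the end of the left arm, and the unannotated stretch after the second loxP site presumably corresponds to the right arm. In frame with the end of KRT20, a P2A peptide leads into a nuclear-localised red fluorescent protein (annotated as mScarlet-I). A second P2A then leads into iCasp9, which consists of the FKBP12 F36V dimerisation domain fused to a caspase-9 fragment, and the unit ends with a bGH polyadenylation signal. After correct integration, the endogenous KRT20 promoter drives a single transcript that yields separate keratin 20, nuclear reporter and inducible caspase proteins. KRT20-expressing cells therefore fluoresce red, and they can be selectively killed by adding a chemical dimeriser that activates iCasp9.

Downstream lies a loxP-flanked selection cassette in which the mouse PGK promoter, together with the bacterial EM7 promoter, drives blasticidin S deaminase, followed by an SV40 poly(A) signal. This allows enrichment of targeted mammalian cells with blasticidin and later removal of the cassette with Cre. The plasmid encodes no guide RNA or nuclease, so these must be provided separately.
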