Addgene plasmid #251172: TV_KRT20-p2a-mScarlet-nls-p2a-icasp9_pgk-blast
Purpose: Targeting vector for C-terminal knockin at KRT20 locus to enable reporting of expression by mScarlet and depletion of positive cells with iCasp9
Depositing lab: Hugo Snippert. Depositing organization: University Medical Centre Utrecht.
Backbone
  Vector backbone: Minimalistic Amp + ColE1 backbone
  Backbone size w/o insert (bp): 1969
  Vector type: CRISPR
  Selectable markers: Blasticidin
Growth in bacteria
  Bacterial resistance: Ampicillin, 100 μg/mL
  Growth temperature: 37°C
  Growth strain: DH5alpha
  Copy number: Low Copy
Gene/Insert
  Gene/Insert name: p2a-mScarlet-nls-icasp9_pgk-blast flanked by homology arms for C-terminal targeting of human KRT20
  Species: H. sapiens (human)
  Insert size (bp): 4605
  Entrez Gene: KRT20 (a.k.a. CD20, CK-20, CK20, K20, KRT21)
  Tag / fusion protein: p2a-mScarlet-nls-p2a-icasp9 (C terminal on insert)
  Cloning method: Gibson Cloning
Terms and licenses: Academic/Nonprofit Terms; Industry Terms: Not Available to Industry
Depositor comments: Blasticidin selection cassette is flanked by LoxP sites for later removal. Please visit https://doi.org/10.1101/2025.07.13.664589 for bioRxiv preprint.
How to cite: TV_KRT20-p2a-mScarlet-nls-p2a-icasp9_pgk-blast was a gift from Hugo Snippert (Addgene plasmid # 251172 ; http://n2t.net/addgene:251172 ; RRID:Addgene_251172)
