>Addgene plasmid #251172 | TV_KRT20-p2a-mScarlet-nls-p2a-icasp9_pgk-blast | depositor partial sequence | sequence record 495773 | insert
TACATATCTAAATAGCTACCAGAAGGGGAACTTGGGCACACTCCTCAGAATGGGGTGATTTTCTTGGCCT
GTGCTATTGCTATCTTGAAACATCCTGACATCCTGAAAAGGAAAAACAAGACAAAATTTGAATTCCACTT
AAATTCAAGATAATTTATTTCTTGAATTTTTAAGAGTAGGACATTTGTAAATTTGGGGAGAAGCACATTT
TCTGCATCTATTTATAAAATGGACTTAAGATTTTTTGAGAAAGAGGATGGGTTTAACATATTTTTCTAAA
AGAAGGAAATAAGTAAAAAGAATAATAATTTAAAGTTGAATATTATAAATCAGCAGAGTCATGTGCCTGA
ATTAACATTTAATGTTTAATATGAATTCAGATATAAAGAAAACCAGGAAGATTAAGACAGTCGTGCAAGA
AGTAGTGGATGGCAAGGTCGTGTCATCTGAAGTCAAAGAGGTGGAAGAAAATATCGGCGGCAGCGGAGCG
ACGAATTTTAGTCTACTGAAACAAGCGGGAGACGTGGAGGAAAACCCTGGACCTGTGAGCAAGGGCGAGG
CAGTGATCAAGGAGTTCATGCGGTTCAAGGTGCACATGGAGGGCTCCATGAACGGCCACGAGTTCGAGAT
CGAGGGCGAGGGCGAGGGCCGCCCCTACGAGGGCACCCAGACCGCCAAGCTGAAGGTGACCAAGGGTGGC
CCCCTGCCCTTCTCCTGGGACATCCTGTCCCCTCAGTTCATGTACGGCTCCAGGGCCTTCATCAAGCACC
CCGCCGACATCCCCGACTACTATAAGCAGTCCTTCCCCGAGGGCTTCAAGTGGGAGCGCGTGATGAACTT
CGAGGACGGCGGCGCCGTGACCGTGACCCAGGACACCTCCCTGGAGGACGGCACCCTGATCTACAAGGTG
AAGCTCCGCGGCACCAACTTCCCTCCTGACGGCCCCGTAATGCAGAAGAAGACAATGGGCTGGGAAGCGT
CCACCGAGCGGTTGTACCCCGAGGACGGCGTGCTGAAGGGCGACATTAAGATGGCCCTGCGCCTGAAGGA
CGGCGGACGCTACCTGGCGGACTTCAAGACCACCTACAAGGCCAAGAAGCCCGTGCAGATGCCCGGCGCC
TACAACGTGGACCGCAAGTTGGACATCACCTCCCACAACGAGGACTACACCGTGGTGGAACAGTACGAAC
GCTCCGAGGGCCGCCACTCCACCGGCGGCATGGACGAGCTGTACAAGATGGCCCCAAAGAAGAAGCGGAA
GGTCGGTATCCACGGAGTCCCAGCAGCCGGAAGCGGAGCGACGAATTTTAGTCTACTGAAACAAGCGGGA
GACGTGGAGGAAAACCCTGGACCTGGAGTGCAGGTGGAAACCATCTCCCCAGGAGACGGGCGCACCTTCC
CCAAGCGCGGCCAGACCTGCGTGGTGCACTACACCGGGATGCTTGAAGATGGAAAGAAAGTTGATTCCTC
CCGGGACAGAAACAAGCCCTTTAAGTTTATGCTAGGCAAGCAGGAGGTGATCCGAGGCTGGGAAGAAGGG
GTTGCCCAGATGAGTGTGGGTCAGAGAGCCAAACTGACTATATCTCCAGATTATGCCTATGGTGCCACTG
GGCACCCAGGCATCATCCCACCACATGCCACTCTCGTCTTCGATGTGGAGCTTCTAAAACTGGAATCTGG
CGGTGGATCCGGAGTCGACGGATTTGGTGATGTCGGTGCTCTTGAGAGTTTGAGGGGAAATGCAGATTTG
GCTTACATCCTGAGCATGGAGCCCTGTGGCCACTGCCTCATTATCAACAATGTGAACTTCTGCCGTGAGT
CCGGGCTCCGCACCCGCACTGGCTCCAACATCGACTGTGAGAAGTTGCGGCGTCGCTTCTCCTCGCTGCA
TTTCATGGTGGAGGTGAAGGGCGACCTGACTGCCAAGAAAATGGTGCTGGCTTTGCTGGAGCTGGCGCGG
CAGGACCACGGTGCTCTGGACTGCTGCGTGGTGGTCATTCTCTCTCACGGCTGTCAGGCCAGCCACCTGC
AGTTCCCAGGGGCTGTCTACGGCACAGATGGATGCCCTGTGTCGGTCGAGAAGATTGTGAACATCTTCAA
TGGGACCAGCTGCCCCAGCCTGGGAGGGAAGCCCAAGCTCTTTTTCATCCAGGCCTGTGGTGGGGAGCAG
AAAGACCATGGGTTTGAGGTGGCCTCCACTTCCCCTGAAGACGAGTCCCCTGGCAGTAACCCCGAGCCAG
ATGCCACCCCGTTCCAGGAAGGTTTGAGGACCTTCGACCAGCTGGACGCCATATCTAGTTTGCCCACACC
CAGTGACATCTTTGTGTCCTACTCTACTTTCCCAGGTTTTGTTTCCTGGAGGGACCCCAAGAGTGGCTCC
TGGTACGTTGAGACCCTGGACGACATCTTTGAGCAGTGGGCTCACTCTGAAGACCTGCAGTCCCTCCTGC
TTAGGGTCGCTAATGCTGTTTCGGTGAAAGGGATTTATAAACAGATGCCTGGTTGCTTTAATTTCCTCCG
GAAAAAACTTTTCTTTAAAACATCAGTCGACTATCCGTACGACGTACCAGACTACGCACTCGACTAACAT
ATGCATGGCCGGCCGAATTCCTGTGCCTTCTAGTTGCCAGCCATCTGTTGTTTGCCCCTCCCCCGTGCCT
TCCTTGACCCTGGAAGGTGCCACTCCCACTGTCCTTTCCTAATAAAATGAGGAAATTGCATCGCATTGTC
TGAGTAGGTGTCATTCTATTCTGGGGGGTGGGGTGGGGCAGGACAGCAAGGGGGAGGATTGGGAAGACAA
TAGCAGGCATGCTGGGGATGCGGTGGGCTCTATGATAACTTCGTATAGCATACATTATACGAAGTTATTA
ATTCGCGGCCGCACCGGGTAGGGGAGGCGCTTTTCCCAAGGCAGTCTGGAGCATGCGCTTTAGCAGCCCC
GCTGGGCACTTGGCGCTACACAAGTGGCCTCTGGCCTCGCACACATTCCACATCCACCGGTAGGCGCCAA
CCGGCTCCGTTCTTTGGTGGCCCCTTCGCGCCACCTTCTACTCCTCCCCTAGTCAGGAAGTTCCCCCCCG
CCCCGCAGCTCGCGTCGTGCAGGACGTGACAAATGGAAGTAGCACGTCTCACTAGTCTCGTGCAGATGGA
CAGCACCGCTGAGCAATGGAAGCGGGTAGGCCTTTGGGGCAGCGGCCAATAGCAGCTTTGCTCCTTCGCT
TTCTGGGCTCAGAGGCTGGGAAGGGGTGGGTCCGGGGGCGGGCTCAGGGGCGGGCTCAGGGGCGGGGCGG
GCGCCCGAAGGTCCTCCGGAGGCCCGGCATTCTGCACGCTTCAAAAGCGCACGTCTGCCGCGCTGTTCTC
CTCTTCCTCATCTCCGGGCCTTTCGACCTGCAGCCTGTTGACAATTAATCATCGGCATAGTATATCGGCA
TAGTATAATACGACAAGGTGAGGAACTAAACCATGGCCAAGCCTTTGTCTCAAGAAGAATCCACCCTCAT
TGAAAGAGCAACGGCTACAATCAACAGCATCCCCATCTCTGAAGACTACAGCGTCGCCAGCGCAGCTCTC
TCTAGCGACGGCCGCATCTTCACTGGTGTCAATGTATATCATTTTACTGGGGGACCTTGTGCAGAACTCG
TGGTGCTGGGCACTGCTGCTGCTGCGGCAGCTGGCAACCTGACTTGTATCGTCGCGATCGGAAATGAGAA
CAGGGGCATCTTGAGCCCCTGCGGACGGTGCCGACAGGTGCTTCTCGATCTGCATCCTGGGATCAAAGCC
ATAGTGAAGGACAGTGATGGACAGCCGACGGCAGTTGGGATTCGTGAATTGCTGCCCTCTGGTTATGTGT
GGGAGGGCTAACTAGAACTATAGTGAGTCGTATTACGTAGATCCAGACATGATAAGATACATTGATGAGT
TTGGACAAACCACAACTAGAATGCAGTGAAAAAAATGCTTTATTTGTGAAATTTGTGATGCTATTGCTTT
ATTTGTAACCATTATAAGCTGCAATAAACAAGTTAACAACAACAATTGCATTCATTTTATGTTTCAGGTT
CAGGGGGAGGTGTGGGAGGTTTTTTAATTAAGCATAACTTCGTATAGCATACATTATACGAAGTTATTGA
ATAGCTACCAGAAGGAGATGCTGCTGAGGTTTTGAAAGAAATTTGGCTATAATCTTATCTTTGCTCCCTG
CAAGAAATCAGCCATAAGAAAGCACTATTAATACTCTGCAGTGATTAGAAGGGGTGGGGTGGCGGGAATC
CTATTTATCAGACTCTGTAATTGAATATAAATGTTTTACTCAGAGGAGCTGCAAATTGCCTGCAAAAATG
AAATCCAGTGAGCACTAGAATATTTAAAACATCATTACTGCCATCTTTATCATGAAGCACATCAATTACA
AGCTGTAGACCACCTAATATCAATTTGTAGGTAATGTTCCTGAAAATTGCAATACATTTCAATTATACTA
AACCTCACAAAGTAGAGGAATCCATGTAAATTGCAAATAAACCACTTTCTAATTTTTTCCTGTTTCTGAA
TTGTAAAACCCCCTTTGGGAGTCCCTGGTCCTTCTGGTAGCTATTTAGATATAAT
