>Addgene plasmid #251172 | TV_KRT20-p2a-mScarlet-nls-p2a-icasp9_pgk-blast | depositor partial sequence | sequence record 495774 | backbone
TCCTCGCTCACTGACTCGCTGCGCTCGGTCGTTCGGCTGCGGCGAGCGGTATCAGCTCACTCAAAGGCGG
TAATACGGTTATCCACAGAATCAGGGGATAACGCAGGAAAGAACATGTGAGCAAAAGGCCAGCAAAAGGC
CAGGAACCGTAAAAAGGCCGCGTTGCTGGCGTTTTTCCATAGGCTCCGCCCCCCTGACGAGCATCACAAA
AATCGACGCTCAAGTCAGAGGTGGCGAAACCCGACAGGACTATAAAGATACCAGGCGTTTCCCCCTGGAA
GCTCCCTCGTGCGCTCTCCTGTTCCGACCCTGCCGCTTACCGGATACCTGTCCGCCTTTCTCCCTTCGGG
AAGCGTGGCGCTTTCTCATAGCTCACGCTGTAGGTATCTCAGTTCGGTGTAGGTCGTTCGCTCCAAGCTG
GGCTGTGTGCACGAACCCCCCGTTCAGCCCGACCGCTGCGCCTTATCCGGTAACTATCGTCTTGAGTCCA
ACCCGGTAAGACACGACTTATCGCCACTGGCAGCAGCCACTGGTAACAGGATTAGCAGAGCGAGGTATGT
AGGCGGTGCTACAGAGTTCTTGAAGTGGTGGCCTAACTACGGCTACACTAGAAGAACAGTATTTGGTATC
TGCGCTCTGCTGAAGCCAGTTACCTTCGGAAAAAGAGTTGGTAGCTCTTGATCCGGCAAACAAACCACCG
CTGGTAGCGGTGGTTTTTTTGTTTGCAAGCAGCAGATTACGCGCAGAAAAAAAGGATCTCAAGAAGATCC
TTTGATCTTTTCTACGGGGTCTGACGCTCAGTGGAACGAAAACTCACGTTAAGGGATTTTGGTCATGAGA
TTATCAAAAAGGATCTTCACCTAGATCCTTTTAAATTAAAAATGAAGTTTTAAATCAATCTAAAGTATAT
ATGAGTAAACTTGGTCTGACAGTTACCAATGCTTAATCAGTGAGGCACCTATCTCAGCGATCTGTCTATT
TCGTTCATCCATAGTTGCCTGACTCCCCGTCGTGTAGATAACTACGATACGGGAGGGCTTACCATCTGGC
CCCAGTGCTGCAATGATACCGCGAGACCCACGCTCACCGGCTCCAGATTTATCAGCAATAAACCAGCCAG
CCGGAAGGGCCGAGCGCAGAAGTGGTCCTGCAACTTTATCCGCCTCCATCCAGTCTATTAATTGTTGCCG
GGAAGCTAGAGTAAGTAGTTCGCCAGTTAATAGTTTGCGCAACGTTGTTGCCATTGCTACAGGCATCGTG
GTGTCACGCTCGTCGTTTGGTATGGCTTCATTCAGCTCCGGTTCCCAACGATCAAGGCGAGTTACATGAT
CCCCCATGTTGTGCAAAAAAGCGGTTAGCTCCTTCGGTCCTCCGATCGTTGTCAGAAGTAAGTTGGCCGC
AGTGTTATCACTCATGGTTATGGCAGCACTGCATAATTCTCTTACTGTCATGCCATCCGTAAGATGCTTT
TCTGTGACTGGTGAGTACTCAACCAAGTCATTCTGAGAATAGTGTATGCGGCGACCGAGTTGCTCTTGCC
CGGCGTCAATACGGGATAATACCGCGCCACATAGCAGAACTTTAAAAGTGCTCATCATTGGAAAACGTTC
TTCGGGGCGAAAACTCTCAAGGATCTTACCGCTGTTGAGATCCAGTTCGATGTAACCCACTCGTGCACCC
AACTGATCTTCAGCATCTTTTACTTTCACCAGCGTTTCTGGGTGAGCAAAAACAGGAAGGCAAAATGCCG
CAAAAAAGGGAATAAGGGCGACACGGAAATGTTGAATACTCATACTCTTCCTTTTTCAATATTATTGAAG
CATTTATCAGGGTTATTGTCTCATGAGCGGATACATATTTGAATGTATTTAGAAAAATAAACAAATAGGG
GTTCCGCGCACATTTCCCCGAAAAGTGCCACCTGATGCGGTGTGAAATACCGCACAGATGCGTAAGGAGA
AAATACCGC
